Addgene plasmid #184737: pCW-OVOL2-HA
Purpose: Doxycycline-inducible lentiviral expression of OVOL2
Depositing lab: Alessia Ciarrocchi & Gloria Manzotti. Depositing organization: Azienda USL di Reggio Emilia - IRCCS. Publication: OVOL2 impairs RHO GTPase signaling to restrain mitosis and aggressiveness of Anaplastic Thyroid Cancer. Gugnoni M, Manzotti G, Vitale E, Sauta E, Torricelli F, Reggiani F, Pistoni M, Piana S, Ciarrocchi A. J Exp Clin Cancer Res. 2022 Mar 25;41(1):108. doi: 10.1186/s13046-022-02316-2. PubMed 35337349.
Backbone
  Vector backbone: pCW empty vector (Addgene plasmid #184708)
  Backbone size w/o insert (bp): 7600
  Total vector size (bp): 8500
  Vector type: Mammalian Expression, Lentiviral
  Selectable markers: Puromycin
Growth in bacteria
  Bacterial resistance: Ampicillin, 100 μg/mL
  Growth temperature: 37°C
  Growth strain: NEB Stable
  Copy number: High Copy
Gene/Insert
  Gene/Insert name: ovo like zinc finger 2
  Species: H. sapiens (human)
  Insert size (bp): 876
  GenBank ID: 58495
  Entrez Gene: OVOL2 (a.k.a. CHED, CHED1, CHED2, EUROIMAGE566589, PPCD1, ZNF339)
  Promoter: Tet ON
  Tag / fusion protein: HA (C terminal on insert)
  Cloning method: Restriction Enzyme; 5′ cloning site NheI (destroyed during cloning); 3′ cloning site EcoRI (not destroyed)
  Sequencing primers: 5′ AGCTCGTTTAGTGAACCGTCAGATC; 3′ CACATTCTTCACGTCCGTTC
Resource information
  A portion of this plasmid was derived from a plasmid made by: human OVOL2-HA was cloned from plasmid MSCV-OVOL2-HA (Manzotti et al. DOI:10.1158/1078-0432.CCR-18-2364)
Terms and licenses: Academic/Nonprofit Terms; Industry Terms: Not Available to Industry
How to cite: pCW-OVOL2-HA was a gift from Alessia Ciarrocchi & Gloria Manzotti (Addgene plasmid # 184737 ; http://n2t.net/addgene:184737 ; RRID:Addgene_184737)
