[The description below was written by a language model from this plasmid's Addgene catalogue record and pLannotate feature annotations shown in this document.]
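Description:
pCW-OVOL2-HA is an all-in-one, doxycycline-inducible lentiviral transfer plasmid of about 8.5 kb, built on the pCW empty backbone for expression of human OVOL2 (ovo like zinc finger 2) in mammalian cells. It is maintained in E. coli through a high-copy ColE1/pUC-type origin and an ampicillin resistance gene. The viral framework has the layout typical of third-generation self-inactivating vectors. An RSV promoter drives a truncated HIV-1 5' LTR, followed by the Ψ packaging signal with a gag fragment, the Rev response element and the cPPT/CTS. At the other end are a WPRE, a ΔU3 3' LTR and a downstream SV40 polyadenylation signal and SV40 origin. Because the plasmid lacks functional viral structural genes, particle production depends on packaging and envelope functions supplied in trans.

The payload consists of two expression units in the same orientation. A tight TRE promoter (seven tet operators upstream of a minimal CMV promoter) controls the OVOL2 coding sequence, which is fused at its C terminus to an HA epitope tag for detection. The insert was subcloned from an earlier MSCV-based OVOL2-HA retroviral plasmid. Downstream, a constitutive human PGK promoter drives puromycin N-acetyltransferase followed by the rtTA3 reverse tetracycline transactivator. The short gap between these two annotated reading frames suggests a linked, co-expressed arrangement, although the feature table does not annotate the linking element. Transduced cells can therefore be selected with puromycin while constitutively producing the transactivator, which switches on OVOL2-HA only when doxycycline is added.

OVOL2 is a zinc-finger transcriptional repressor that suppresses epithelial-to-mesenchymal transition. The associated work used inducible expression to study its effects on RHO GTPase signaling, mitosis and aggressiveness in anaplastic thyroid cancer.
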