Features (pLannotate 1.2.2; 27 found; start..end, strand, type, name):
     41..158     +  misc_feature   cPPT/CTS: central polypurine tract and central termination sequence of HIV-1
    212..526     +  promoter       tight TRE promoter: Tet-responsive promoter PTight, consisting of seven tet operator sequences followed by the minimal CMV promoter
    547..1371    +  CDS            OVOL2: OVOL2_HUMAN - Also known as ZNF339. Experimental evidence at protein level: Swiss-Prot protein existence level 1. Zinc-finger transcription repressor factor (PubMed:19700410). Plays a critical role in maintaining the identity of epithelial lineages by suppressing epithelial-to mesenchymal transition (EMT) mainly through the repression of ZEB1, an EMT inducer (By similarity). Positively regulates neuronal differentiation (By similarity). Suppresses cell cycling and terminal differentiation of keratinocytes by directly repressing MYC and NOTCH1 (PubMed:19700410). Important for the correct develo
   1372..1398    +  CDS            HA: HA (human influenza hemagglutinin) epitope tag
   1426..1936    +  promoter       hPGK promoter: human phosphoglycerate kinase 1 promoter
   1946..2542    +  CDS            PuroR (fragment): puromycin N-acetyltransferase; pac from Streptomyces; confers resistance to puromycin
   2597..3294    +  CDS            rtTA3 (fragment): reverse tetracycline transactivator 3 activates expression from Tet-responsive promoters in the presence of doxycycline
   3224..3334    +  CDS            VP48: 3 tandem repeats of the minimal activation domain of herpes simplex virus VP16 (Cheng et al., 2013)
   3370..3918    +  misc_feature   WPRE (fragment): woodchuck hepatitis virus posttranscriptional regulatory element
   3944..4015    +  CDS            nef (fragment): NEF_HV1Z2 - Experimental evidence at protein level: Swiss-Prot protein existence level 1. Extracellular Nef protein targets CD4(+) T-lymphocytes for apoptosis by interacting with CXCR4 surface receptors. From Human immunodeficiency virus type 1 group M subtype D (isolate Z2/CDC-Z34) (HIV-1).
   4017..4250    +  LTR            3' LTR (ΔU3): self-inactivating 3' long terminal repeat (LTR) from HIV-1
   4322..4443    +  polyA_signal   SV40 poly(A) signal: SV40 polyadenylation signal
   4483..4618    +  rep_origin     SV40 ori: SV40 origin of replication
   4626..4689    +  promoter       AmpR promoter: bla
   4690..5550    +  CDS            AmpR: β-lactamase; bla; confers resistance to ampicillin, carbenicillin, and related antibiotics
   5721..6309    +  rep_origin     ori: high-copy-number ColE1/pMB1/pBR322/pUC origin of replication
   6492..6584    +  CDS            lacI (fragment): lac repressor; lacI; The lac repressor binds to the lac operator to inhibit transcription in E. coli. This inhibition can be relieved by adding lactose or isopropyl-β-D-thiogalactopyranoside (IPTG).
   6597..6618    +  protein_bind   CAP binding site: CAP binding activates transcription in the presence of cAMP. E. coli catabolite activator protein
   6633..6663    +  promoter       lac promoter: promoter for the E. coli lac operon
   6671..6687    +  protein_bind   lac operator: The lac repressor binds to the lac operator to inhibit transcription in E. coli. This inhibition can be relieved by adding lactose or isopropyl-β-D-thiogalactopyranoside (IPTG). lac repressor encoded by lacI
   6732..6750    +  promoter       T3 promoter: promoter for bacteriophage T3 RNA polymerase
   6778..7004    +  promoter       RSV promoter: Rous sarcoma virus enhancer/promoter
   7005..7185    +  LTR            5' LTR (truncated): truncated 5' long terminal repeat (LTR) from HIV-1
   7232..7357    +  misc_feature   HIV-1 Ψ: packaging signal of human immunodeficiency virus type 1
   7341..7704    +  CDS            HIV-1 gag (fragment): gag protein from human immunodeficiency virus 1; gag
   7850..8083    +  misc_feature   RRE: The Rev response element (RRE) of HIV-1 allows for Rev-dependent mRNA export from the nucleus to the cytoplasm.
   8460..8484    +  CDS            Rev (fragment): human immunodeficiency virus 1 (HIV-1) Rev protein; rev; enhances nuclear export of unspliced and incompletely spliced viral mRNAs
>Addgene plasmid #184737 | pCW-OVOL2-HA | addgene full sequence | sequence record 363923 | Addgene NGS Result
AATTCTCGACCTCGAGACAAATGGCAGTATTCATCCACAATTTTAAAAGAAAAGGGGGGATTGGGGGGTA
CAGTGCAGGGGAAAGAATAGTAGACATAATAGCAACAGACATACAAACTAAAGAATTACAAAAACAAATT
ACAAAAATTCAAAATTTTCGGGTTTATTACAGGGACAGCAGAGATCCACTTTGGCCGCGAATCGATATGT
CGAGTTTACTCCCTATCAGTGATAGAGAACGTATGTCGAGTTTACTCCCTATCAGTGATAGAGAACGATG
TCGAGTTTACTCCCTATCAGTGATAGAGAACGTATGTCGAGTTTACTCCCTATCAGTGATAGAGAACGTA
TGTCGAGTTTACTCCCTATCAGTGATAGAGAACGTATGTCGAGTTTATCCCTATCAGTGATAGAGAACGT
ATGTCGAGTTTACTCCCTATCAGTGATAGAGAACGTATGTCGAGGTAGGCGTGTACGGTGGGAGGCCTAT
ATAAGCAGAGCTCGTTTAGTGAACCGTCAGATCGCCTGGAGAATTGGCTAGTCGAGATGCCCAAAGTCTT
CCTGGTGAAGAGGAGGAGCCTGGGGGTCTCGGTCCGCAGCTGGGATGAGCTCCCGGATGAGAAAAGGGCA
GACACCTACATCCCAGTGGGCCTAGGCCGCCTGCTCCACGACCCCCCCGAGGACTGCCGCAGCGACGGCG
GCAGCAGCAGCGGCAGCGGCAGCAGCAGCGCGGGGGAGCCTGGAGGAGCAGAGAGCAGCTCGTCCCCGCA
CGCCCCCGAGAGCGAAACCCCCGAGCCCGGCGACGCCGAGGGCCCCGATGGACACCTGGCGACCAAGCAG
CGCCCGGTCGCCAGATCGAAAATCAAGTTCACCACAGGCACGTGCAGCGACTCGGTGGTTCACAGCTGTG
ACCTGTGTGGCAAGGGCTTCCGTCTGCAGCGCATGCTGAACCGTCACCTCAAGTGCCACAACCAGGTGAA
AAGACACCTGTGCACCTTCTGCGGCAAGGGCTTCAACGACACCTTCGACCTGAAGAGGCACGTCCGCACA
CACACAGGCATTCGTCCCTACAAATGCAACGTCTGCAATAAAGCCTTCACCCAGCGCTGCTCTCTGGAGT
CCCACCTGAAGAAAATCCATGGGGTGCAGCAGCAGTATGCCTATAAGCAGCGGCGGGACAAGCTCTACGT
CTGCGAGGATTGCGGCTACACGGGCCCCACCCAGGAGGACCTGTACCTGCACGTGAACAGTGCCCATCCG
GGCAGCTCGTTTCTCAAAAAGACATCTAAAAAACTGGCAGCCCTTCTGCAGGGCAAGCTGACATCCGCAC
ACCAGGAGAATACCAGCCTGAGTGAGGAGGAGGAGAGGAAGTACCCATACGACGTACCAGATTACGCTTG
AGAATTCGTTAACACGCGTGGATCCGGGGTTGGGGTTGCGCCTTTTCCAAGGCAGCCCTGGGTTTGCGCA
GGGACGCGGCTGCTCTGGGCGTGGTTCCGGGAAACGCAGCGGCGCCGACCCTGGGTCTCGCACATTCTTC
ACGTCCGTTCGCAGCGTCACCCGGATCTTCGCCGCTACCCTTGTGGGCCCCCCGGCGACGCTTCCTGCTC
CGCCCCTAAGTCGGGAAGGTTCCTTGCGGTTCGCGGCGTGCCGGACGTGACAAACGGAAGCCGCACGTCT
CACTAGTACCCTCGCAGACGGACAGCGCCAGGGAGCAATGGCAGCGCGCCGACCGCGATGGGCTGTGGCC
AATAGCGGCTGCTCAGCAGGGCGCGCCGAGAGCAGCGGCCGGGAAGGGGCGGTGCGGGAGGCGGGGTGTG
GGGCGGTAGTGTGGGCCCTGTTCCTGCCCGCGCGGTGTTCCGCATTCTGCAAGCCTCCGGAGCGCACGTC
GGCAGTCGGCTCCCTCGTTGACCGAATCACCGACCTCTCTCCCCAGCAATTCACCATGACCGAGTACAAG
CCCACGGTGCGCCTCGCCACCCGCGACGACGTCCCCAGGGCCGTACGCACCCTCGCCGCCGCGTTCGCCG
ACTACCCCGCCACGCGCCACACCGTCGATCCGGACCGCCACATCGAGCGGGTCACCGAGCTGCAAGAACT
CTTCCTCACGCGCGTCGGGCTCGACATCGGCAAGGTGTGGGTCGCGGACGACGGCGCCGCGGTGGCGGTC
TGGACCACGCCGGAGAGCGTCGAAGCGGGGGCGGTGTTCGCCGAGATCGGCCCGCGCATGGCCGAGTTGA
GCGGTTCCCGGCTGGCCGCGCAGCAACAGATGGAAGGCCTCCTGGCGCCGCACCGGCCCAAGGAGCCCGC
GTGGTTCCTGGCCACCGTCGGCGTCTCGCCCGACCACCAGGGCAAGGGTCTGGGCAGCGCCGTCGTGCTC
CCCGGAGTGGAGGCGGCCGAGCGCGCCGGGGTGCCCGCCTTCCTGGAGACCTCCGCGCCCCGCAACCTCC
CCTTCTACGAGCGGCTCGGCTTCACCGTCACCGCCGACGTCGAGGTGCCCGAAGGACCGCGCACCTGGTG
CATGACCCGCAAGCCCGGTGCCGAAGGTAGAGGTTCTCTCCTCACTTGTGGTGATGTTGAAGAAAACCCT
GGTCCAATGTCTAGACTGGACAAGAGCAAAGTCATAAACGGAGCTCTGGAATTACTCAATGGTGTCGGTA
TCGAAGGCCTGACGACAAGGAAACTCGCTCAAAAGCTGGGAGTTGAGCAGCCTACCCTGTACTGGCACGT
GAAGAACAAGCGGGCCCTGCTCGATGCCCTGCCAATCGAGATGCTGGACAGGCATCATACCCACTTCTGC
CCCCTGGAAGGCGAGTCATGGCAAGACTTTCTGCGGAACAACGCCAAGTCATACCGCTGTGCTCTCCTCT
CACATCGCGACGGGGCTAAAGTGCATCTCGGCACCCGCCCAACAGAGAAACAGTACGAAACCCTGGAAAA
TCAGCTCGCGTTCCTGTGTCAGCAAGGCTTCTCCCTGGAGAACGCACTGTACGCTCTGTCCGCCGTGGGC
CACTTTACACTGGGCTGCGTATTGGAGGAACAGGAGCATCAAGTAGCAAAAGAGGAAAGAGAGACACCTA
CCACCGATTCTATGCCCCCACTTCTGAGACAAGCAATTGAGCTGTTCGACCGGCAGGGAGCCGAACCTGC
CTTCCTTTTCGGCCTGGAACTAATCATATGTGGCCTGGAGAAACAGCTAAAGTGCGAAAGCGGCGGGCCG
ACCGACGCCCTTGACGATTTTGACTTAGACATGCTCCCAGCCGATGCCCTTGACGACTTTGACCTTGATA
TGCTGCCTGCTGACGCTCTTGACGATTTTGACCTTGACATGCTCCCCGGGTAACTAAGTAAGGATCGATC
CAAGATATCGTATTCTTAACTATGTTGCTCCTTTTACGCTATGTGGATACGCTGCTTTAATGCCTTTGTA
TCATGCTATTGCTTCCCGTATGGCTTTCATTTTCTCCTCCTTGTATAAATCCTGGTTGCTGTCTCTTTAT
GAGGAGTTGTGGCCCGTTGTCAGGCAACGTGGCGTGGTGTGCACTGTGTTTGCTGACGCAACCCCCACTG
GTTGGGGCATTGCCACCACCTGTCAGCTCCTTTCCGGGACTTTCGCTTTCCCCCTCCCTATTGCCACGGC
GGAACTCATCGCCGCCTGCCTTGCCCGCTGCTGGACAGGGGCTCGGCTGTTGGGCACTGACAATTCCGTG
GTGTTGTCGGGGAAGCTGACGTCCTTTCCATGGCTGCTCGCCTGTGTTGCCACCTGGATTCTGCGCGGGA
CGTCCTTCTGCTACGTCCCTTCGGCCCTCAATCCAGCGGACCTTCCTTCCCGCGGCCTGCTGCCGGCTCT
GCGGCCTCTTCCGCGTCTTCGCCTTCGCCCTCAGACGAGTCGGATCTCCCTTTGGGCCGCCTCCCCGCCT
GTTTCGCCTCGGCGTCCGGACTAGAGGTACCTTTAAGACCAATGACTTACAAGGCAGCTGTAGATCTTAG
CCACTTTTTAAAAGAAAAGGGGGGACTGGAAGGGCTAATTCACTCCCAACGAAGACAAGATCTGCTTTTT
GCTTGTACTGGGTCTCTCTGGTTAGACCAGATCTGAGCCTGGGAGCTCTCTGGCTAACTAGGGAACCCAC
TGCTTAAGCCTCAATAAAGCTTGCCTTGAGTGCTTCAAGTAGTGTGTGCCCGTCTGTTGTGTGACTCTGG
TAACTAGAGATCCCTCAGACCCTTTTAGTCAGTGTGGAAAATCTCTAGCAGTAGTAGTTCATGTCATCTT
ATTATTCAGTATTTATAACTTGCAAAGAAATGAATATCAGAGAGTGAGAGGAACTTGTTTATTGCAGCTT
ATAATGGTTACAAATAAAGCAATAGCATCACAAATTTCACAAATAAAGCATTTTTTTCACTGCATTCTAG
TTGTGGTTTGTCCAAACTCATCAATGTATCTTATCATGTCTGGCTCTAGCTATCCCGCCCCTAACTCCGC
CCATCCCGCCCCTAACTCCGCCCAGTTCCGCCCATTCTCCGCCCCATGGCTGACTAATTTTTTTTATTTA
TGCAGAGGCCGAGGCCGCCTCGGCCTCTGAGCTATTCCAGAAGTAGTGAGGAGGCTTTTTTGGAGGCCTT
TCAAATATGTATCCGCTCATGAGACAATAACCCTGATAAATGCTTCAATAATATTGAAAAAGGAAGAGTA
TGAGTATTCAACATTTCCGTGTCGCCCTTATTCCCTTTTTTGCGGCATTTTGCCTTCCTGTTTTTGCTCA
CCCAGAAACGCTGGTGAAAGTAAAAGATGCTGAAGATCAGTTGGGTGCACGAGTGGGTTACATCGAACTG
GATCTCAACAGCGGTAAGATCCTTGAGAGTTTTCGCCCCGAAGAACGTTTTCCAATGATGAGCACTTTTA
AAGTTCTGCTATGTGGCGCGGTATTATCCCGTATTGACGCCGGGCAAGAGCAACTCGGTCGCCGCATACA
CTATTCTCAGAATGACTTGGTTGAGTACTCACCAGTCACAGAAAAGCATCTTACGGATGGCATGACAGTA
AGAGAATTATGCAGTGCTGCCATAACCATGAGTGATAACACTGCGGCCAACTTACTTCTGACAACGATCG
GAGGACCGAAGGAGCTAACCGCTTTTTTGCACAACATGGGGGATCATGTAACTCGCCTTGATCGTTGGGA
ACCGGAGCTGAATGAAGCCATACCAAACGACGAGCGTGACACCACGATGCCTGTAGCAATGGCAACAACG
TTGCGCAAACTATTAACTGGCGAACTACTTACTCTAGCTTCCCGGCAACAATTAATAGACTGGATGGAGG
CGGATAAAGTTGCAGGACCACTTCTGCGCTCGGCCCTTCCGGCTGGCTGGTTTATTGCTGATAAATCTGG
AGCCGGTGAGCGTGGGTCTCGCGGTATCATTGCAGCACTGGGGCCAGATGGTAAGCCCTCCCGTATCGTA
GTTATCTACACGACGGGGAGTCAGGCAACTATGGATGAACGAAATAGACAGATCGCTGAGATAGGTGCCT
CACTGATTAAGCATTGGTAACTGTCAGACCAAGTTTACTCATATATACTTTAGATTGATTTAAAACTTCA
TTTTTAATTTAAAAGGATCTAGGTGAAGATCCTTTTTGATAATCTCATGACCAAAATCCCTTAACGTGAG
TTTTCGTTCCACTGAGCGTCAGACCCCGTAGAAAAGATCAAAGGATCTTCTTGAGATCCTTTTTTTCTGC
GCGTAATCTGCTGCTTGCAAACAAAAAAACCACCGCTACCAGCGGTGGTTTGTTTGCCGGATCAAGAGCT
ACCAACTCTTTTTCCGAAGGTAACTGGCTTCAGCAGAGCGCAGATACCAAATACTGTTCTTCTAGTGTAG
CCGTAGTTAGGCCACCACTTCAAGAACTCTGTAGCACCGCCTACATACCTCGCTCTGCTAATCCTGTTAC
CAGTGGCTGCTGCCAGTGGCGATAAGTCGTGTCTTACCGGGTTGGACTCAAGACGATAGTTACCGGATAA
GGCGCAGCGGTCGGGCTGAACGGGGGGTTCGTGCACACAGCCCAGCTTGGAGCGAACGACCTACACCGAA
CTGAGATACCTACAGCGTGAGCTATGAGAAAGCGCCACGCTTCCCGAAGGGAGAAAGGCGGACAGGTATC
CGGTAAGCGGCAGGGTCGGAACAGGAGAGCGCACGAGGGAGCTTCCAGGGGGAAACGCCTGGTATCTTTA
TAGTCCTGTCGGGTTTCGCCACCTCTGACTTGAGCGTCGATTTTTGTGATGCTCGTCAGGGGGGCGGAGC
CTATGGAAAAACGCCAGCAACGCGGCCTTTTTACGGTTCCTGGCCTTTTGCTGGCCTTTTGCTCACATGT
TCTTTCCTGCGTTATCCCCTGATTCTGTGGATAACCGTATTACCGCCTTTGAGTGAGCTGATACCGCTCG
CCGCAGCCGAACGACCGAGCGCAGCGAGTCAGTGAGCGAGGAAGCGGAAGAGCGCCCAATACGCAAACCG
CCTCTCCCCGCGCGTTGGCCGATTCATTAATGCAGCTGGCACGACAGGTTTCCCGACTGGAAAGCGGGCA
GTGAGCGCAACGCAATTAATGTGAGTTAGCTCACTCATTAGGCACCCCAGGCTTTACACTTTATGCTTCC
GGCTCGTATGTTGTGTGGAATTGTGAGCGGATAACAATTTCACACAGGAAACAGCTATGACCATGATTAC
GCCAAGCGCGCAATTAACCCTCACTAAAGGGAACAAAAGCTGGAGCTGCAAGCTTAATGTAGTCTTATGC
AATACTCTTGTAGTCTTGCAACATGGTAACGATGAGTTAGCAACATGCCTTACAAGGAGAGAAAAAGCAC
CGTGCATGCCGATTGGTGGAAGTAAGGTGGTACGATCGTGCCTTATTAGGAAGGCAACAGACGGGTCTGA
CATGGATTGGACGAACCACTGAATTGCCGCATTGCAGAGATATTGTATTTAAGTGCCTAGCTCGATACAT
AAACGGGTCTCTCTGGTTAGACCAGATCTGAGCCTGGGAGCTCTCTGGCTAACTAGGGAACCCACTGCTT
AAGCCTCAATAAAGCTTGCCTTGAGTGCTTCAAGTAGTGTGTGCCCGTCTGTTGTGTGACTCTGGTAACT
AGAGATCCCTCAGACCCTTTTAGTCAGTGTGGAAAATCTCTAGCAGTGGCGCCCGAACAGGGACTTGAAA
GCGAAAGGGAAACCAGAGGAGCTCTCTCGACGCAGGACTCGGCTTGCTGAAGCGCGCACGGCAAGAGGCG
AGGGGCGGCGACTGGTGAGTACGCCAAAAATTTTGACTAGCGGAGGCTAGAAGGAGAGAGATGGGTGCGA
GAGCGTCAGTATTAAGCGGGGGAGAATTAGATCGCGATGGGAAAAAATTCGGTTAAGGCCAGGGGGAAAG
AAAAAATATAAATTAAAACATATAGTATGGGCAAGCAGGGAGCTAGAACGATTCGCAGTTAATCCTGGCC
TGTTAGAAACATCAGAAGGCTGTAGACAAATACTGGGACAGCTACAACCATCCCTTCAGACAGGATCAGA
AGAACTTAGATCATTATATAATACAGTAGCAACCCTCTATTGTGTGCATCAAAGGATAGAGATAAAAGAC
ACCAAGGAAGCTTTAGACAAGATAGAGGAAGAGCAAAACAAAAGTAAGACCACCGCACAGCAAGCGGCCG
CTGATCTTCAGACCTGGAGGAGGAGATATGAGGGACAATTGGAGAAGTGAATTATATAAATATAAAGTAG
TAAAAATTGAACCATTAGGAGTAGCACCCACCAAGGCAAAGAGAAGAGTGGTGCAGAGAGAAAAAAGAGC
AGTGGGAATAGGAGCTTTGTTCCTTGGGTTCTTGGGAGCAGCAGGAAGCACTATGGGCGCAGCGTCAATG
ACGCTGACGGTACAGGCCAGACAATTATTGTCTGGTATAGTGCAGCAGCAGAACAATTTGCTGAGGGCTA
TTGAGGCGCAACAGCATCTGTTGCAACTCACAGTCTGGGGCATCAAGCAGCTCCAGGCAAGAATCCTGGC
TGTGGAAAGATACCTAAAGGATCAACAGCTCCTGGGGATTTGGGGTTGCTCTGGAAAACTCATTTGCACC
ACTGCTGTGCCTTGGAATGCTAGTTGGAGTAATAAATCTCTGGAACAGATTTGGAATCACACGACCTGGA
TGGAGTGGGACAGAGAAATTAACAATTACACAAGCTTAATACACTCCTTAATTGAAGAATCGCAAAACCA
GCAAGAAAAGAATGAACAAGAATTATTGGAATTAGATAAATGGGCAAGTTTGTGGAATTGGTTTAACATA
ACAAATTGGCTGTGGTATATAAAATTATTCATAATGATAGTAGGAGGCTTGGTAGGTTTAAGAATAGTTT
TTGCTGTACTTTCTATAGTGAATAGAGTTAGGCAGGGATATTCACCATTATCGTTTCAGACCCACCTCCC
AACCCCGAGGGGAC
